Addgene plasmid #233167: pMXs-uORFx3-mNgn2x3HA-P2A-mRuby2
Purpose: Retroviral expression of Ngn2x3HA with mRuby2 fluorescent reporter with upstream open reading frame
Depositing lab: Kate Galloway. Depositing organization: Massachusetts Institute of Technology. Publication: Proliferation history and transcription factor levels drive direct conversion to motor neurons. Wang NB, Lende-Dorn BA, Beitz AM, Han P, Adewumi HO, O'Shea TM, Galloway KE. Cell Syst. 2025 Apr 16;16(4):101205. doi: 10.1016/j.cels.2025.101205. Epub 2025 Mar 13. PubMed 40086434.
Backbone
  Vector backbone: pMXs-gw
  Vector type: Mammalian Expression, Retroviral
Growth in bacteria
  Bacterial resistance: Ampicillin, 100 μg/mL
  Growth temperature: 30°C
  Growth strain: NEB Stable
  Copy number: High Copy
Gene/Insert
  Gene/Insert name: mNgn2x3HA-P2A-mRuby2
  Species: M. musculus (mouse), Synthetic
  Entrez Gene: Neurog2 (a.k.a. Atoh4, Math4A, bHLHa8, ngn-2, ngn2)
  Tag / fusion protein: x3HA (C terminal on insert)
  Cloning method: Gateway Cloning
Terms and licenses: Academic/Nonprofit Terms; Industry Terms: Not Available to Industry
Depositor comments: Please visit https://doi.org/10.1101/2023.11.26.568736 for bioRxiv preprint.
How to cite: pMXs-uORFx3-mNgn2x3HA-P2A-mRuby2 was a gift from Kate Galloway (Addgene plasmid # 233167 ; http://n2t.net/addgene:233167 ; RRID:Addgene_233167)
