[The description below was written by a language model from this plasmid's Addgene catalogue record and pLannotate feature annotations shown in this document.]
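Description:
pMXs-uORFx3-mNgn2x3HA-P2A-mRuby2 is a Moloney murine leukemia virus-based retroviral expression vector built on the Gateway-adapted pMXs-gw backbone. It is about 7.1 kb and is propagated in E. coli through a high-copy ColE1/pUC-type origin with ampicillin selection from the β-lactamase gene and its own promoter. The viral portion comprises a 5' MMLV LTR, the MMLV Ψ packaging signal with a fragment of the MESV Ψ, a truncated gag lacking its start codon, and a pol region carrying the splice acceptor. These elements allow the genomic RNA to be packaged when the viral proteins are supplied in trans by a packaging cell line. No separate internal promoter is annotated, so expression of the insert is presumably driven from the 5' LTR. Downstream of the cargo sit a WPRE, which enhances transcript stability and expression, and the 3' LTR region, part of which the annotation matches to a ΔU3 fragment next to a further MMLV LTR segment.

The payload lies between attB1 and attB2 sites left by Gateway recombination. It encodes mouse Neurog2 (Ngn2), a bHLH transcription factor that binds E-box sequences and promotes neuronal differentiation. Ngn2 carries a C-terminal triple HA tag and is linked through a P2A self-cleaving peptide to the red fluorescent protein mRuby2, so that reporter fluorescence tracks transcription factor expression from a single transcript. The name and stated purpose indicate upstream open reading frames (uORFx3) ahead of the Ngn2 coding sequence. Neither these, the HA tags nor the P2A are annotated individually in the feature table, although unannotated gaps flank Neurog2. Upstream ORFs generally reduce translation of the downstream ORF, which would fit use of this vector to tune Ngn2 levels in studies of direct conversion of cells to motor neurons, though the record does not state this explicitly.
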