Features (pLannotate 1.2.2; 17 found; start..end, strand, type, name):
    198..216     -  misc_feature   MCS (fragment): pBluescript multiple cloning site
    222..246     +  protein_bind   attB1: mutant version of attB; recombination site for the Gateway® BP reaction BP Clonase™
    341..1129    +  CDS            Neurog2: NGN2_MOUSE - Also known as Ath4a, Atoh4, Ngn2. Experimental evidence at protein level: Swiss-Prot protein existence level 1. Transcriptional regulator. Involved in neuronal differentiation. Activates transcription by binding to the E box (5'- CANNTG-3'). From Mus musculus (Mouse).
   1334..2044    +  CDS            mRuby2: mRuby2 is a basic (constitutively fluorescent) red fluorescent protein published in 2012, derived from Entacmaea quadricolor. It has moderate acid sensitivity.
   2061..2085    -  protein_bind   attB2: mutant version of attB; recombination site for the Gateway® BP reaction BP Clonase™
   2102..2690    +  misc_feature   WPRE: woodchuck hepatitis virus posttranscriptional regulatory element
   2748..2869    +  LTR            3' LTR (ΔU3) (fragment): self-inactivating 3' long terminal repeat (LTR) from Moloney murine leukemia virus
   2870..3339    +  LTR            LTR: long terminal repeat from Moloney murine leukemia virus
   3405..3457    -  CDS            lacI (fragment): lac repressor; lacI; The lac repressor binds to the lac operator to inhibit transcription in E. coli. This inhibition can be relieved by adding lactose or isopropyl-β-D-thiogalactopyranoside (IPTG).
   3640..4228    -  rep_origin     ori: high-copy-number ColE1/pMB1/pBR322/pUC origin of replication
   4392..5252    -  CDS            AmpR: β-lactamase; bla; confers resistance to ampicillin, carbenicillin, and related antibiotics
   5253..5357    -  promoter       AmpR promoter: bla
   5387..5980    +  LTR            LTR: long terminal repeat from Moloney murine leukemia virus
   6043..6242    +  misc_feature   MMLV Ψ: packaging signal of Moloney murine leukemia virus (MMLV)
   6294..6382    +  misc_feature   MESV Ψ (fragment): packaging signal of murine embryonic stem cell virus
   6459..6875    +  CDS            gag (truncated): truncated Moloney murine leukemia virus (MMLV) gag gene lacking the start codon
   6885..179     +  misc_feature   pol region (across the origin): Moloney murine leukemia virus (MMLV) pol region containing the splice acceptor site
>Addgene plasmid #233167 | pMXs-uORFx3-mNgn2x3HA-P2A-mRuby2 | addgene full sequence | sequence record 463031 | Addgene NGS Result
TCGGCGACACAGTGTGGGTCCGCCGACACCAGACTAAGAACCTAGAACCTCGCTGGAAAGGACCTTACAC
AGTCCTGCTGACCACCCCCACCGCCCTCAAAGTAGACGGCATCGCAGCTTGGATACACGCCGCCCACGTG
AAGGCTGCCGACCCCGGGGGTGGACCATCCTCTAGACTGCCGGATCTAGCTAGTTAATCGACGGTATCGA
TAAGCTATCAAACAAGTTTGTACAAAAAAGCAGGCTCCACCATGGGAACCAATTCAGTCGAGTCGACTGG
ATCCACCATGGGTTGAACCATGGGTTGAACCATGGGTTGAGATCCGGTACTACTGCCACCATGTTCGTCA
AATCTGAGACTCTGGAGTTGAAGGAGGAAGAGGAGGTACTGATGCTGCTGGGCTCGGCTTCCCCGGCCTC
GGCGACCCTGACCCCGATGTCCTCCAGCGCGGACGAGGAGGAGGACGAGGAGCTGCGCCGGCCGGGCTCC
GCGCGTGGGCAGCGTGGAGCGGAAGCCGGGCAGGGGGTGCAGGGCAGTCCGGCGTCGGGTGCCGGGGGTT
GCCGGCCAGGGCGGCTGCTGGGCCTGATGCACGAGTGCAAGCGTCGCCCGTCGCGCTCACGGGCCGTCTC
CCGAGGTGCCAAGACGGCGGAGACGGTGCAGCGCATCAAGAAGACCCGCAGGCTCAAGGCCAACAACCGC
GAGCGCAACCGCATGCACAACCTAAACGCCGCGCTGGACGCGCTGCGCGAGGTGCTGCCCACCTTCCCCG
AGGATGCCAAGCTCACGAAGATCGAGACGCTGCGCTTCGCCCACAATTACATCTGGGCGCTCACCGAGAC
TCTGCGCCTGGCGGACCACTGCGCCGGCGCCGGTGGCCTCCAGGGGGCGCTCTTCACGGAGGCGGTGCTC
CTGAGCCCGGGAGCTGCGCTCGGCGCCAGCGGGGACAGCCCTTCTCCACCTTCCTCCTGGAGCTGCACCA
ACAGCCCGGCGTCATCCTCCAACTCCACGTCCCCATACAGCTGCACTTTATCGCCCGCTAGCCCCGGGTC
AGACGTGGACTACTGGCAGCCCCCACCTCCGGAGAAGCATCGTTATGCGCCTCACCTGCCCCTCGCCAGG
GACTGTATCGGGTCTGGCTCCGGATCAAGTGGTGGCAGCGGATCAGGATATCCATACGATGTACCAGACT
ATGCGGGATCGGGTTACCCCTACGACGTCCCCGACTACGCCGGCTCCGGCTACCCCTACGACGTCCCTGA
TTATGCTGGAAGCGGAGCTACTAACTTCAGCCTGCTGAAGCAGGCTGGAGACGTGGAGGAGAACCCTGGA
CCTATGGTGTCTAAGGGCGAAGAGCTGATCAAGGAAAATATGCGTATGAAGGTGGTCATGGAAGGTTCGG
TCAACGGCCACCAATTCAAATGCACAGGTGAAGGAGAAGGCAATCCGTACATGGGAACTCAAACCATGAG
GATCAAAGTCATCGAGGGAGGACCCCTGCCATTTGCCTTTGACATTCTTGCCACGTCGTTCATGTATGGC
AGCCGTACTTTTATCAAGTACCCGAAAGGCATTCCTGATTTCTTTAAACAGTCCTTTCCTGAGGGTTTTA
CTTGGGAAAGAGTTACGAGATACGAAGATGGTGGAGTCGTCACCGTCATGCAGGACACCAGCCTTGAGGA
TGGCTGTCTCGTTTACCACGTCCAAGTCAGAGGGGTAAACTTTCCCTCCAATGGTCCCGTGATGCAGAAG
AAGACCAAGGGTTGGGAGCCTAATACAGAGATGATGTATCCAGCAGATGGTGGTCTGAGGGGATACACTC
ATATGGCACTGAAAGTTGATGGTGGTGGCCATCTGTCTTGCTCTTTCGTAACAACTTACAGGTCAAAAAA
GACCGTCGGGAACATCAAGATGCCCGGTATCCATGCCGTTGATCACCGCCTGGAAAGGTTAGAGGAAAGT
GACAATGAAATGTTCGTAGTACAACGCGAACACGCAGTTGCCAAGTTCGCCGGGCTTGGTGGTGGGATGG
ACGAGCTGTACAAGTAACGCTGATATCTAGACCCAGCTTTCTTGTACAAAGTGGTTCGATAGCTTATCGA
TAATCAACCTCTGGATTACAAAATTTGTGAAAGATTGACTGGTATTCTTAACTATGTTGCTCCTTTTACG
CTATGTGGATACGCTGCTTTAATGCCTTTGTATCATGCTATTGCTTCCCGTATGGCTTTCATTTTCTCCT
CCTTGTATAAATCCTGGTTGCTGTCTCTTTATGAGGAGTTGTGGCCCGTTGTCAGGCAACGTGGCGTGGT
GTGCACTGTGTTTGCTGACGCAACCCCCACTGGTTGGGGCATTGCCACCACCTGTCAGCTCCTTTCCGGG
ACTTTCGCTTTCCCCCTCCCTATTGCCACGGCGGAACTCATCGCCGCCTGCCTTGCCCGCTGCTGGACAG
GGGCTCGGCTGTTGGGCACTGACAATTCCGTGGTGTTGTCGGGGAAATCATCGTCCTTTCCTTGGCTGCT
CGCCTGTGTTGCCACCTGGATTCTGCGCGGGACGTCCTTCTGCTACGTCCCTTCGGCCCTCAATCCAGCG
GACCTTCCTTCCCGCGGCCTGCTGCCGGCTCTGCGGCCTCTTCCGCGTCTTCGCCTTCGCCCTCAGACGA
GTCGGATCTCCCTTTGGGCCGCCTCCCCGCATCGATACCGTCGACGATAAAATAAAAGATTTTATTTAGT
CTCCAGAAAAAGGGGGGAATGAAAGACCCCACCTGTAGGTTTGGCAAGCTAGCTTAAGTAACGCCATTTT
GCAAGGCATGGAAAAATACATAACTGAGAATAGAGAAGTTCAGATCAAGGTCAGGAACAGATGGAACAGC
TGAATATGGGCCAAACAGGATATCTGTGGTAAGCAGTTCCTGCCCCGGCTCAGGGCCAAGAACAGATGGA
ACAGCTGAATATGGGCCAAACAGGATATCTGTGGTAAGCAGTTCCTGCCCCGGCTCAGGGCCAAGAACAG
ATGGTCCCCAGATGCGGTCCAGCCCTCAGCAGTTTCTAGAGAACCATCAGATGTTTCCAGGGTGCCCCAA
GGACCTGAAATGACCCTGTGCCTTATTTGAACTAACCAATCAGTTCGCTTCTCGCTTCTGTTCGCGCGCT
TCTGCTCCCCGAGCTCAATAAAAGAGCCCACAACCCCTCACTCGGGGCGCCAGTCCTCCGATTGACTGAG
TCGCCCGGGTACCCGTGTATCCAATAAACCCTCTTGCAGTTGCATCCGACTTGTGGTCTCGCTGTTCCTT
GGGAGGGTCTCCTCTGAGTGATTGACTACCCGTCAGCGGGGGTCTTTCACATGCAGCATGTATCAAAATT
AATTTGGTTTTTTTTCTTAAGTATTTACATTAAATGGCCATAGTTGCATTAATGAATCGGCCAACGCGCG
GGGAGAGGCGGTTTGCGTATTGGGCGCTCTTCCGCTTCCTCGCTCACTGACTCGCTGCGCTCGGTCGTTC
GGCTGCGGCGAGCGGTATCAGCTCACTCAAAGGCGGTAATACGGTTATCCACAGAATCAGGGGATAACGC
AGGAAAGAACATGTGAGCAAAAGGCCAGCAAAAGGCCAGGAACCGTAAAAAGGCCGCGTTGCTGGCGTTT
TTCCATAGGCTCCGCCCCCCTGACGAGCATCACAAAAATCGACGCTCAAGTCAGAGGTGGCGAAACCCGA
CAGGACTATAAAGATACCAGGCGTTTCCCCCTGGAAGCTCCCTCGTGCGCTCTCCTGTTCCGACCCTGCC
GCTTACCGGATACCTGTCCGCCTTTCTCCCTTCGGGAAGCGTGGCGCTTTCTCATAGCTCACGCTGTAGG
TATCTCAGTTCGGTGTAGGTCGTTCGCTCCAAGCTGGGCTGTGTGCACGAACCCCCCGTTCAGCCCGACC
GCTGCGCCTTATCCGGTAACTATCGTCTTGAGTCCAACCCGGTAAGACACGACTTATCGCCACTGGCAGC
AGCCACTGGTAACAGGATTAGCAGAGCGAGGTATGTAGGCGGTGCTACAGAGTTCTTGAAGTGGTGGCCT
AACTACGGCTACACTAGAAGAACAGTATTTGGTATCTGCGCTCTGCTGAAGCCAGTTACCTTCGGAAAAA
GAGTTGGTAGCTCTTGATCCGGCAAACAAACCACCGCTGGTAGCGGTGGTTTTTTTGTTTGCAAGCAGCA
GATTACGCGCAGAAAAAAAGGATCTCAAGAAGATCCTTTGATCTTTTCTACGGGGTCTGACGCTCAGTGG
AACGAAAACTCACGTTAAGGGATTTTGGTCATGAGATTATCAAAAAGGATCTTCACCTAGATCCTTTTGC
GGCCGGCCGCAAATCAATCTAAAGTATATATGAGTAAACTTGGTCTGACAGTTACCAATGCTTAATCAGT
GAGGCACCTATCTCAGCGATCTGTCTATTTCGTTCATCCATAGTTGCCTGACTCCCCGTCGTGTAGATAA
CTACGATACGGGAGGGCTTACCATCTGGCCCCAGTGCTGCAATGATACCGCGAGACCCACGCTCACCGGC
TCCAGATTTATCAGCAATAAACCAGCCAGCCGGAAGGGCCGAGCGCAGAAGTGGTCCTGCAACTTTATCC
GCCTCCATCCAGTCTATTAATTGTTGCCGGGAAGCTAGAGTAAGTAGTTCGCCAGTTAATAGTTTGCGCA
ACGTTGTTGCCATTGCTACAGGCATCGTGGTGTCACGCTCGTCGTTTGGTATGGCTTCATTCAGCTCCGG
TTCCCAACGATCAAGGCGAGTTACATGATCCCCCATGTTGTGCAAAAAAGCGGTTAGCTCCTTCGGTCCT
CCGATCGTTGTCAGAAGTAAGTTGGCCGCAGTGTTATCACTCATGGTTATGGCAGCACTGCATAATTCTC
TTACTGTCATGCCATCCGTAAGATGCTTTTCTGTGACTGGTGAGTACTCAACCAAGTCATTCTGAGAATA
GTGTATGCGGCGACCGAGTTGCTCTTGCCCGGCGTCAATACGGGATAATACCGCGCCACATAGCAGAACT
TTAAAAGTGCTCATCATTGGAAAACGTTCTTCGGGGCGAAAACTCTCAAGGATCTTACCGCTGTTGAGAT
CCAGTTCGATGTAACCCACTCGTGCACCCAACTGATCTTCAGCATCTTTTACTTTCACCAGCGTTTCTGG
GTGAGCAAAAACAGGAAGGCAAAATGCCGCAAAAAAGGGAATAAGGGCGACACGGAAATGTTGAATACTC
ATACTCTTCCTTTTTCAATATTATTGAAGCATTTATCAGGGTTATTGTCTCATGAGCGGATACATATTTG
AATGTATTTAGAAAAATAAACAAATAGGGGTTCCGCGCACATTTCCCCGAAAAGTGCCACCTGCATAATG
AAAGACCCCACCTGTAGGTTTGGCAAGCTAGCTTAAGTAACGCCATTTTGCAAGGCATGGAAAAATACAT
AACTGAGAATAGAAAAGTTCAGATCAAGGTCAGGAACAGATGGAACAGCTGAATATGGGCCAAACAGGAT
ATCTGTGGTAAGCAGTTCCTGCCCCGGCTCAGGGCCAAGAACAGATGGAACAGCTGAATATGGGCCAAAC
AGGATATCTGTGGTAAGCAGTTCCTGCCCCGGCTCAGGGCCAAGAACAGATGGTCCCCAGATGCGGTCCA
GCCCTCAGCAGTTTCTAGAGAACCATCAGATGTTTCCAGGGTGCCCCAAGGACCTGAAATGACCCTGTGC
CTTATTTGAACTAACCAATCAGTTCGCTTCTCGCTTCTGTTCGCGCGCTTCTGCTCCCCGAGCTCAATAA
AAGAGCCCACAACCCCTCACTCGGCGCGCCAGTCCTCCGATTGACTGAGTCGCCCGGGTACCCGTGTATC
CAATAAACCCTCTTGCAGTTGCATCCGACTTGTGGTCTCGCTGTTCCTTGGGAGGGTCTCCTCTGAGTGA
TTGACTACCCGTCAGCGGGGGTCTTTCATTTGGGGGCTCGTCCGGGATCGGGAGACCCCTGCCCAGGGAC
CACCGACCCACCACCGGGAGGTAAGCTGGCCAGCAACTTATCTGTGTCTGTCCGATTGTCTAGTGTCTAT
GACTGATTTTATGCGCCTGCGTCGGTACTAGTTAGCTAACTAGCTCTGTATCTGGCGGACCCGTGGTGGA
ACTGACGAGTTCGGAACACCCGGCCGCAACCCTGGGAGACGTCCCAGGGACTTCGGGGGCCGTTTTTGTG
GCCCGACCTGAGTCCAAAAATCCCGATCGTTTTGGACTCTTTGGTGCACCCCCCTAATAGGAGGGATATG
TGGTTCTGGTAGGAGACGAGAACCTAAAACAGTTCCCGCCTCCGTCTGAATTTTTGCTTTCGGTTTGGGA
CCGAAGCCGCGCCGCGCGTCTTGTCTGCTGCAGCATCGTTCTGTGTTGTCTCTGTCTGACTGTGTTTCTG
TATTTGTCTGAAAATTAGGGCCAGACTGTTACCACTCCCTTAAGTTTGACCTTAGGTCACTGGAAAGATG
TCGAGCGGATCGCTCACAACCAGTCGGTAGATGTCAAGAAGAGACGTTGGGTTACCTTCTGCTCTGCAGA
ATGGCCAACCTTTAACGTCGGATGGCCGCGAGACGGCACCTTTAACCGAGACCTCATCACCCAGGTTAAG
ATCAAGGTCTTTTCACCTGGCCCGCATGGACACCCAGACCAGGTCCCCTACATCGTGACCTGGGAAGCCT
TGGCTTTTGACCCCCCTCCCTGGGTCAAGCCCTTTGTACACCCTAAGCCTCCGCCTCCTCTTCCTCCATC
CGCCCCGTCTCTCCCCCTTGAACCTCCTCGTTCGACCCCGCCTCGATCCTCCCTTTATCCAGCCCTCACT
CCTTCTCTAGGCGCCCCCATATGGCCATATGAGATCTTATATGGGGCACCCCCGCCCCTTGTAAACTTCC
CTGACCCTGACATGACAAGAGTTACTAACAGCCCCTCTCTCCAAGCTCACTTACAGGCTCTCTACTTAGT
CCAGCACGAAGTCTGGAGACCTCTGGCGGCAGCCTACCAAGAACAACTGGACCGACCGGTGGTACCTCAC
CCTTACCGAG
