>Addgene plasmid #233167 | pMXs-uORFx3-mNgn2x3HA-P2A-mRuby2 | depositor partial sequence | sequence record 458699 | mNgn2x3HA
ATGTTCGTCAAATCTGAGACTCTGGAGTTGAAGGAGGAAGAGGAGGTACTGATGCTGCTGGGCTCGGCTT
CCCCGGCCTCGGCGACCCTGACCCCGATGTCCTCCAGCGCGGACGAGGAGGAGGACGAGGAGCTGCGCCG
GCCGGGCTCCGCGCGTGGGCAGCGTGGAGCGGAAGCCGGGCAGGGGGTGCAGGGCAGTCCGGCGTCGGGT
GCCGGGGGTTGCCGGCCAGGGCGGCTGCTGGGCCTGATGCACGAGTGCAAGCGTCGCCCGTCGCGCTCAC
GGGCCGTCTCCCGAGGTGCCAAGACGGCGGAGACGGTGCAGCGCATCAAGAAGACCCGCAGGCTCAAGGC
CAACAACCGCGAGCGCAACCGCATGCACAACCTAAACGCCGCGCTGGACGCGCTGCGCGAGGTGCTGCCC
ACCTTCCCCGAGGATGCCAAGCTCACGAAGATCGAGACGCTGCGCTTCGCCCACAATTACATCTGGGCGC
TCACCGAGACTCTGCGCCTGGCGGACCACTGCGCCGGCGCCGGTGGCCTCCAGGGGGCGCTCTTCACGGA
GGCGGTGCTCCTGAGCCCGGGAGCTGCGCTCGGCGCCAGCGGGGACAGCCCTTCTCCACCTTCCTCCTGG
AGCTGCACCAACAGCCCGGCGTCATCCTCCAACTCCACGTCCCCATACAGCTGCACTTTATCGCCCGCTA
GCCCCGGGTCAGACGTGGACTACTGGCAGCCCCCACCTCCGGAGAAGCATCGTTATGCGCCTCACCTGCC
CCTCGCCAGGGACTGTATCGGGTCTGGCTCCGGATCAAGTGGTGGCAGCGGATCAGGATATCCATACGAT
GTACCAGACTATGCGGGATCGGGTTACCCCTACGACGTCCCCGACTACGCCGGCTCCGGCTACCCCTACG
ACGTCCCTGATTATGCT
