>Addgene plasmid #233167 | pMXs-uORFx3-mNgn2x3HA-P2A-mRuby2 | depositor partial sequence | sequence record 458700 | mRuby2
ATGGTGTCTAAGGGCGAAGAGCTGATCAAGGAAAATATGCGTATGAAGGTGGTCATGGAAGGTTCGGTCA
ACGGCCACCAATTCAAATGCACAGGTGAAGGAGAAGGCAATCCGTACATGGGAACTCAAACCATGAGGAT
CAAAGTCATCGAGGGAGGACCCCTGCCATTTGCCTTTGACATTCTTGCCACGTCGTTCATGTATGGCAGC
CGTACTTTTATCAAGTACCCGAAAGGCATTCCTGATTTCTTTAAACAGTCCTTTCCTGAGGGTTTTACTT
GGGAAAGAGTTACGAGATACGAAGATGGTGGAGTCGTCACCGTCATGCAGGACACCAGCCTTGAGGATGG
CTGTCTCGTTTACCACGTCCAAGTCAGAGGGGTAAACTTTCCCTCCAATGGTCCCGTGATGCAGAAGAAG
ACCAAGGGTTGGGAGCCTAATACAGAGATGATGTATCCAGCAGATGGTGGTCTGAGGGGATACACTCATA
TGGCACTGAAAGTTGATGGTGGTGGCCATCTGTCTTGCTCTTTCGTAACAACTTACAGGTCAAAAAAGAC
CGTCGGGAACATCAAGATGCCCGGTATCCATGCCGTTGATCACCGCCTGGAAAGGTTAGAGGAAAGTGAC
AATGAAATGTTCGTAGTACAACGCGAACACGCAGTTGCCAAGTTCGCCGGGCTTGGTGGTGGGATGGACG
AGCTGTACAAG
